Addgene plasmid #112203: pET21b(+)-Is-PETase-W159H-S238F
Purpose: pET-21b(+) based plasmid for expression of PETase from Ideonella sakaiensis 201-F6 (Genbank GAP38373.1) with W159H and S238F mutations, codon optimized for expression in E. coli K12
Depositing lab: Gregg Beckham & Christopher Johnson. Depositing organization: National Laboratory of the Rockies (NLR). Publication: Characterization and engineering of a plastic-degrading aromatic polyesterase. Austin HP, Allen MD, Donohoe BS, Rorrer NA, Kearns FL, Silveira RL, Pollard BC, Dominick G, Duman R, El Omari K, Mykhaylyk V, Wagner A, Michener WE, Amore A, Skaf MS, Crowley MF, Thorne AW, Johnson CW, Woodcock HL, McGeehan JE, Beckham GT. Proc Natl Acad Sci U S A. 2018 May 8;115(19):E4350-E4357. doi: 10.1073/pnas.1718804115. Epub 2018 Apr 17. PubMed 29666242.
Backbone
  Vector backbone: pET-21b(+)
  Backbone manufacturer: Novagen/Millipore Sigma
  Backbone size w/o insert (bp): 5367
  Total vector size (bp): 6237
  Modifications to backbone: His tag: CACCACCATCACCACCAC
  Vector type: Bacterial Expression
Growth in bacteria
  Bacterial resistance: Ampicillin, 100 μg/mL
  Growth temperature: 37°C
  Growth strain: DH5alpha
  Copy number: Unknown
Gene/Insert
  Gene/Insert name: PETase gene from Ideonella sakaiensis 201-F6 with W159H and S238F mutations, codon optimized for expression in E. coli K12
  Species: Ideonella sakaiensis
  Mutation: W159H, S238F
  GenBank ID: GAP38373.1
  Promoter: N/A
  Tag / fusion protein: 6XHIS (C terminal on insert)
  Cloning method: Gibson Cloning
  Sequencing primers: 5′ N/A; 3′ N/A
Terms and licenses: Academic/Nonprofit Terms; Industry Terms: Not Available to Industry
How to cite: pET21b(+)-Is-PETase-W159H-S238F was a gift from Gregg Beckham & Christopher Johnson (Addgene plasmid # 112203 ; http://n2t.net/addgene:112203 ; RRID:Addgene_112203)
