[The description below was written by a language model from this plasmid's Addgene catalogue record and the feature table of its GenBank file.]
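Description:
pET21b(+)-Is-PETase-W159H-S238F is a bacterial expression plasmid built on the Novagen pET-21b(+) backbone for producing an engineered variant of the PET-degrading enzyme PETase from Ideonella sakaiensis 201-F6 in E. coli. The catalogue lists a total size of about 6.2 kb, and the held sequence record is 6233 bp, a few bases shorter than the catalogue figure. The plasmid replicates through a ColE1/pBR322-type origin. The accompanying rop gene and bom region are typical of pBR322-derived pET vectors, and Rop keeps copy number down; the catalogue itself lists copy number as unknown. Selection is by ampicillin resistance from the bla (beta-lactamase) gene. An f1 phage origin is also present, which allows single-stranded DNA production.

The insert, assembled by Gibson cloning, is a PETase coding sequence codon-optimized for E. coli K12 and carrying the substitutions W159H and S238F, with a C-terminal 6xHis tag for affinity purification. The catalogue gives the promoter as "N/A", but the feature table shows the standard pET expression cassette. This comprises a T7 promoter followed by a lac operator, the T7 gene 10 ribosome binding site, the His tag and a T7 terminator. The PETase open reading frame is not annotated as a feature, but it presumably occupies the unannotated interval between the ribosome binding site and the His tag. A plasmid-borne lacI gene supplies the lac repressor, so transcription requires a host that provides T7 RNA polymerase and is induced with IPTG or lactose. The associated publication concerns the characterization and engineering of this plastic-degrading aromatic polyesterase, which is consistent with using the plasmid to express and purify the double mutant for structural and biochemical study.
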