LOCUS       Exported 6233 bp ds-DNA circular SYN 12-MAY-2021
DEFINITION  pET-21b(+) based plasmid for expression of PETase from Ideonella
            sakaiensis 201-F6 (Genbank GAP38373.1) with W159H and S238F
            mutations, codon optimized for expression in E. coli K12.
ACCESSION   .
VERSION     .
KEYWORDS    pET21b(+)-Is-PETase-W159H-S238F
SOURCE      synthetic DNA construct
  ORGANISM  synthetic DNA construct
REFERENCE   1 (bases 1 to 6233)
  AUTHORS   Austin HP, Allen MD, Donohoe BS, Rorrer NA, Kearns FL, Silveira RL,
            Pollard BC, Dominick G, Duman R, El Omari K, Mykhaylyk V, Wagner A,
            Michener WE, Amore A, Skaf MS, Crowley MF, Thorne AW, Johnson CW,
            Woodcock HL, McGeehan JE, Beckham GT
  TITLE     Characterization and engineering of a plastic-degrading aromatic
            polyesterase.
  JOURNAL   Proc Natl Acad Sci U S A. 2018 May 8;115(19):E4350-E4357. doi:
            10.1073/pnas.1718804115. Epub 2018 Apr 17.
  PUBMED    29666242
REFERENCE   2 (bases 1 to 6233)
  AUTHORS   .
  TITLE     Direct Submission
  JOURNAL   Exported May 12, 2021 from SnapGene Server 1.1.58
            http://www.snapgene.com
FEATURES             Location/Qualifiers
     source          1..6233
                     /organism="synthetic DNA construct"
                     /mol_type="other DNA"
     rep_origin      12..467
                     /direction=RIGHT
                     /label=f1 ori
                     /note="f1 bacteriophage origin of replication; arrow
                     indicates direction of (+) strand synthesis"
     primer_bind     complement(99..118)
                     /label=F1ori-R
                     /note="F1 origin, reverse primer"
     primer_bind     309..330
                     /label=F1ori-F
                     /note="F1 origin, forward primer"
     promoter        493..597
                     /gene="bla"
                     /label=AmpR promoter
     CDS             598..1458
                     /codon_start=1
                     /gene="bla"
                     /product="beta-lactamase"
                     /label=AmpR
                     /note="confers resistance to ampicillin, carbenicillin, and
                     related antibiotics"
                     /translation="MSIQHFRVALIPFFAAFCLPVFAHPETLVKVKDAEDQLGARVGYI
                     ELDLNSGKILESFRPEERFPMMSTFKVLLCGAVLSRIDAGQEQLGRRIHYSQNDLVEYS
                     PVTEKHLTDGMTVRELCSAAITMSDNTAANLLLTTIGGPKELTAFLHNMGDHVTRLDRW
                     EPELNEAIPNDERDTTMPAAMATTLRKLLTGELLTLASRQQLIDWMEADKVAGPLLRSA
                     LPAGWFIADKSGAGERGSRGIIAALGPDGKPSRIVVIYTTGSQATMDERNRQIAEIGAS
                     LIKHW"
     primer_bind     complement(816..835)
                     /label=Amp-R
                     /note="Ampicillin resistance gene, reverse primer"
     rep_origin      1629..2217
                     /direction=RIGHT
                     /label=ori
                     /note="high-copy-number ColE1/pMB1/pBR322/pUC origin of
                     replication"
     primer_bind     2118..2137
                     /label=pBR322ori-F
                     /note="pBR322 origin, forward primer"
     primer_bind     2371..2388
                     /label=L4440
                     /note="L4440 vector, forward primer"
     misc_feature    2403..2542
                     /label=bom
                     /note="basis of mobility region from pBR322"
     primer_bind     complement(2468..2487)
                     /label=pRS-marker
                     /note="pRS vectors, use to sequence yeast selectable
                     marker"
     primer_bind     2628..2650
                     /label=pGEX 3'
                     /note="pGEX vectors, reverse primer"
     CDS             complement(2644..2835)
                     /codon_start=1
                     /gene="rop"
                     /product="Rop protein, which maintains plasmids at low copy
                     number"
                     /label=rop
                     /translation="MTKQEKTALNMARFIRSQTLTLLEKLNELDADEQADICESLHDHA
                     DELYRSCLARFGDDGENL"
     CDS             complement(3644..4726)
                     /codon_start=1
                     /gene="lacI"
                     /product="lac repressor"
                     /label=lacI
                     /note="The lac repressor binds to the lac operator to
                     inhibit transcription in E. coli. This inhibition can be
                     relieved by adding lactose or
                     isopropyl-beta-D-thiogalactopyranoside (IPTG)."
                     /translation="MKPVTLYDVAEYAGVSYQTVSRVVNQASHVSAKTREKVEAAMAEL
                     NYIPNRVAQQLAGKQSLLIGVATSSLALHAPSQIVAAIKSRADQLGASVVVSMVERSGV
                     EACKAAVHNLLAQRVSGLIINYPLDDQDAIAVEAACTNVPALFLDVSDQTPINSIIFSH
                     EDGTRLGVEHLVALGHQQIALLAGPLSSVSARLRLAGWHKYLTRNQIQPIAEREGDWSA
                     MSGFQQTMQMLNEGIVPTAMLVANDQMALGAMRAITESGLRVGADISVVGYDDTEDSSC
                     YIPPLTTIKQDFRLLGQTSVDRLLQLSQGQAVKGNQLLPVSLVKRKTTLAPNTQTASPR
                     ALADSLMQLARQVSRLESGQ"
     primer_bind     4688..4707
                     /label=LacI-R
                     /note="LacI, reverse primer"
     promoter        complement(4727..4804)
                     /gene="lacI"
                     /label=lacI promoter
     primer_bind     5010..5029
                     /label=pBRrevBam
                     /note="pBR322 vectors, tet region, downstream of BamHI,
                     reverse primer"
     primer_bind     5113..5132
                     /label=T7
                     /note="T7 promoter, forward primer"
     promoter        5113..5131
                     /label=T7 promoter
                     /note="promoter for bacteriophage T7 RNA polymerase"
     protein_bind    5132..5156
                     /label=lac operator
                     /bound_moiety="lac repressor encoded by lacI"
                     /note="The lac repressor binds to the lac operator to
                     inhibit transcription in E. coli. This inhibition can be
                     relieved by adding lactose or
                     isopropyl-beta-D-thiogalactopyranoside (IPTG)."
     RBS             5171..5193
                     /note="efficient ribosome binding site from bacteriophage
                     T7 gene 10 (Olins and Rangwala, 1989)"
     CDS             6077..6094
                     /codon_start=1
                     /product="6xHis affinity tag"
                     /label=6xHis
                     /translation="HHHHHH"
     primer_bind     complement(6147..6165)
                     /label=T7 Term
                     /note="T7 terminator, reverse primer"
     terminator      6161..6208
                     /label=T7 terminator
                     /note="transcription terminator for bacteriophage T7 RNA
                     polymerase"
ORIGIN
        1 tggcgaatgg gnnnnnnnnn nnnnnnnnnn nnnnnnnnnn nnnnnnnnnn nnnnnnnnnn
       61 nnnnnnnnnn nnnnnnnnnn nnnnnnnnnn nnnnnnnnnn nnnnnnnnnn nnnnnnnnnn
      121 nnnnnnnnnn nnnnncnnnn nnnnnnnnnn nnnnnnnnnn nnnnnnnnnn nnnnnnnnnn
      181 nnnnnnnnnn nnnnnnnnnn nnnnnnnnnn nnnnnnnnnn nnnnnnnann nnnnnnnnnn
      241 nnnnnnnnnn nnnnnnnnnn nnnnnnnnnn nnnnnnncct ttgacgttgg agtccacgtt
      301 ctttaatagt ggactcttgt tccaaactgg aacaacactc aaccctatct cggtctattc
      361 ttttgattta taagggattt tgccgatttc ggcctattgg ttaaaaaatg agctgattta
      421 acaaaaattt aacgcgaatt ttaacaaaat attaacgctt acaatttagg tggcactttt
      481 cggggaaatg tgcgcggaac ccctatttgt ttatttttct aaatacattc aaatatgtat
      541 ccgctcatga gacaataacc ctgataaatg cttcaataat attgaaaaag gaagagtatg
      601 agtattcaac atttccgtgt cgcccttatt cccttttttg cggcattttg ccttcctgtt
      661 tttgctcacc cagaaacgct ggtgaaagta aaagatgctg aagatcagtt gggtgcacga
      721 gtgggttaca tcgaactgga tctcaacagc ggtaagatcc ttgagagttt tcgccccgaa
      781 gaacgttttc caatgatgag cacttttaaa gttctgctat gtggcgcggt attatcccgt
      841 attgacgccg ggcaagagca actcggtcgc cgcatacact attctcagaa tgacttggtt
      901 gagtactcac cagtcacaga aaagcatctt acggatggca tgacagtaag agaattatgc
      961 agtgctgcca taaccatgag tgataacact gcggccaact tacttctgac aacgatcgga
     1021 ggaccgaagg agctaaccgc ttttttgcac aacatggggg atcatgtaac tcgccttgat
     1081 cgttgggaac cggagctgaa tgaagccata ccaaacgacg agcgtgacac cacgatgcct
     1141 gcagcaatgg caacaacgtt gcgcaaacta ttaactggcg aactacttac tctagcttcc
     1201 cggcaacaat taatagactg gatggaggcg gataaagttg caggaccact tctgcgctcg
     1261 gcccttccgg ctggctggtt tattgctgat aaatctggag ccggtgagcg tgggtctcgc
     1321 ggtatcattg cagcactggg gccagatggt aagccctccc gtatcgtagt tatctacacg
     1381 acggggagtc aggcaactat ggatgaacga aatagacaga tcgctgagat aggtgcctca
     1441 ctgattaagc attggtaact gtcagaccaa gtttactcat atatacttta gattgattta
     1501 aaacttcatt tttaatttaa aaggatctag gtgaagatcc tttttgataa tctcatgacc
     1561 aaaatccctt aacgtgagtt ttcgttccac tgagcgtcag accccgtaga aaagatcaaa
     1621 ggatcttctt gagatccttt ttttctgcgc gtaatctgct gcttgcaaac aaaaaaacca
     1681 ccgctaccag cggtggtttg tttgccggat caagagctac caactctttt tccgaaggta
     1741 actggcttca gcagagcgca gataccaaat actgtccttc tagtgtagcc gtagttaggc
     1801 caccacttca agaactctgt agcaccgcct acatacctcg ctctgctaat cctgttacca
     1861 gtggctgctg ccagtggcga taagtcgtgt cttaccgggt tggactcaag acgatagtta
     1921 ccggataagg cgcagcggtc gggctgaacg gggggttcgt gcacacagcc cagcttggag
     1981 cgaacgacct acaccgaact gagataccta cagcgtgagc tatgagaaag cgccacgctt
     2041 cccgaaggga gaaaggcgga caggtatccg gtaagcggca gggtcggaac aggagagcgc
     2101 acgagggagc ttccaggggg aaacgcctgg tatctttata gtcctgtcgg gtttcgccac
     2161 ctctgacttg agcgtcgatt tttgtgatgc tcgtcagggg ggcggagcct atggaaaaac
     2221 gccagcaacg cggccttttt acggttcctg gccttttgct ggccttttgc tcacatgttc
     2281 tttcctgcgt tatcccctga ttctgtggat aaccgtatta ccgcctttga gtgagctgat
     2341 accgctcgcc gcagccgaac gaccgagcgc agcgagtcag tgagcgagga agcggaagag
     2401 cgcctgatgc ggtattttct ccttacgcat ctgtgcggta tttcacaccg caatggtgca
     2461 ctctcagtac aatctgctct gatgccgcat agttaagcca gtatacactc cgctatcgct
     2521 acgtgactgg gtcatggctg cgccccgaca cccgccaaca cccgctgacg cgccctgacg
     2581 ggcttgtctg ctcccggcat ccgcttacag acaagctgtg accgtctccg ggagctgcat
     2641 gtgtcagagg ttttcaccgt catcaccgaa acgcgcgagg cagctgcggt aaagctcatc
     2701 agcgtggtcg tgaagcgatt cacagatgtc tgcctgttca tccgcgtcca gctcgttgag
     2761 tttctccaga agcgttaatg tctggcttct gataaagcgg gccatgttaa gggcggtttt
     2821 ttcctgtttg gtcactgatg cctccgtgta agggggattt ctgttcatgg gggtaatgat
     2881 accgatgaaa cgagagagga tgctcacgat acgggttact gatgatgaac atgcccggtt
     2941 actggaacgt tgtgagggta aacaacttgc ggtatggatg cggcgggacc agagaaaaat
     3001 cactcagggt caatgccagc gcttcgttaa tacagatgta ggtgttccac agggtagcca
     3061 gcagcatcct gcgatgcaga tccggaacat aatggtgcag ggcgctgact tccgcgtttc
     3121 cagactttac gaaacacgga aaccgaagac cattcatgtt gttgctcagg tcgcagacgt
     3181 tttgcagcag cagtcgcttc acgttcgctc gcgtatcggt gattcattct gctaaccagt
     3241 aaggcaaccc cgccagccta gccgggtcct caacgacagt agcacgatca tgcgcacccg
     3301 tggggccgcc atgccggcga taatggcctg cttctcgccg aaacgtttgg tggcgggacc
     3361 agtgacgaag gcttgagcga tggcgtgcaa gattccgaat accgcaagcg acaggccgat
     3421 catcgtcgcg ctccagcgaa agcggtcctc gccgaaaatg acccagagcg ctgccggcac
     3481 ctgtcctacg agttgcatga taaagaagac agtcataagt gcggcgacga tagtcatgcc
     3541 ccgcgcccac cggaaggagc tgactgggtt gaaggctctc aagggcatcg gtcgagatcc
     3601 cggtgcctaa tgagtgagct aacttacatt aattgcgttg cgctcactgc ccgctttcca
     3661 gtcgggaaac ctgtcgtgcc agctgcatta atgaatcggc caacgcgcgg ggagaggcgg
     3721 tttgcgtatt gggcgccagg gtggtttttc ttttcaccag tgagacgggc aacagctgat
     3781 tgcccttcac cgcctggccc tgagagagtt gcagcaagcg gtccacgctg gtttgcccca
     3841 gcaggcgaaa atcctgtttg atggtggtta acggcgggat ataacatgag ctgtcttcgg
     3901 tatcgtcgta tcccactacc gagatatccg caccaacgcg cagcccggac tcggtaatgg
     3961 cgcgcattgc gcccagcgcc atctgatcgt tggcaaccag catcgcagtg ggaacgatgc
     4021 cctcattcag catttgcatg gtttgttgaa aaccggacat ggcactccag tcgccttccc
     4081 gttccgctat cggctgaatt tgattgcgag tgagatattt atgccagcca gccagacgca
     4141 gacgcgccga gacagaactt aatgggcccg ctaacagcgc gatttgctgg tgacccaatg
     4201 cgaccagatg ctccacgccc agtcgcgtac cgtcttcatg ggagaaaata atactgttga
     4261 tgggtgtctg gtcagagaca tcaagaaata acgccggaac attagtgcag gcagcttcca
     4321 cagcaatggc atcctggtca tccagcggat agttaatgat cagcccactg acgcgttgcg
     4381 cgagaagatt gtgcaccgcc gctttacagg cttcgacgcc gcttcgttct accatcgaca
     4441 ccaccacgct ggcacccagt tgatcggcgc gagatttaat cgccgcgaca atttgcgacg
     4501 gcgcgtgcag ggccagactg gaggtggcaa cgccaatcag caacgactgt ttgcccgcca
     4561 gttgttgtgc cacgcggttg ggaatgtaat tcagctccgc catcgccgct tccacttttt
     4621 cccgcgtttt cgcagaaacg tggctggcct ggttcaccac gcgggaaacg gtctgataag
     4681 agacaccggc atactctgcg acatcgtata acgttactgg tttcacattc accaccctga
     4741 attgactctc ttccgggcgc tatcatgcca taccgcgaaa ggttttgcgc cattcgatgg
     4801 tgtccgggat ctcgacgctc tcccttatgc gactcctgca ttaggaagca gcccagtagt
     4861 aggttgaggc cgttgagcac cgccgccgca aggaatggtg catgcaagga gatggcgccc
     4921 aacagtcccc cggccacggg gcctgccacc atacccacgc cgaaacaagc gctcatgagc
     4981 ccgaagtggc gagcccgatc ttccccatcg gtgatgtcgg cgatataggc gccagcaacc
     5041 gcacctgtgg cgccggtgat gccggccacg atgcgtccgg cgtagaggat cgagatctcg
     5101 atcccgcgaa attaatacga ctcactatag gggaattgtg agcggataac aattcccctc
     5161 tagaaataat tttgtttaac tttaagaagg agatatacat atgaacttcc cccgtgcctc
     5221 gcgccttatg caggctgctg tgctgggcgg ccttatggcc gtttccgcag cggccaccgc
     5281 gcagaccaat ccgtatgcgc gcggccccaa ccctaccgcc gcctcgttgg aagccagcgc
     5341 gggacccttt accgttcgta gctttaccgt tagccgtccg tccggatatg gtgcagggac
     5401 cgtctattac ccaaccaatg caggcggcac cgttggcgcg attgcaatcg tccccgggta
     5461 caccgcgcgt caaagcagca ttaagtggtg gggtccgcgc ttagctagcc atggctttgt
     5521 ggttattacc atcgatacga acagcactct agaccagccc agcagccgta gctcgcaaca
     5581 gatggccgcg cttcgtcaag ttgcgagctt gaacgggacc agcagtagcc cgatttacgg
     5641 aaaggtcgat actgcccgca tgggtgtgat gggccactca atggggggcg gcggttcact
     5701 tattagcgcc gcgaacaacc cgagtttaaa agcagcggca ccgcaggcgc catgggactc
     5761 ttcaaccaac ttcagcagtg ttaccgtgcc gacgctgatt ttcgcgtgcg agaatgatag
     5821 cattgcaccg gtgaacagca gcgcgctgcc gatttatgat agcatgtccc gcaacgcaaa
     5881 acagtttctg gaaattaacg gcggtagcca cttctgtgcc aactctggga acagcaacca
     5941 ggcactgatc ggaaaaaaag gggttgcatg gatgaaacga ttcatggata atgacacccg
     6001 ttactcaacc ttcgcctgtg agaatcccaa cagcacacgc gtgtcggatt ttcgcaccgc
     6061 gaactgttcc ctcgagcacc accatcacca ccactgagat ccggctgcta acaaagcccg
     6121 aaaggaagct gagttggctg ctgccaccgc tgagcaataa ctagcataac cccttggggc
     6181 ctctaaacgg gtcttgaggg gttttttgct gaaaggagga actatatccg gat
//
